Addgene plasmid #206814: pJethlpAmNeonGreenCm
Purpose: Template for hlpA-mneongreen amplification associated with chloramphenicol resistance gene
Depositing lab: Virginie Libante. Publication: A modular genetic toolbox for precise gene regulation and multi-color imaging in streptococci. Mignolet J, Schmid A, Staub J, van der Meer JR, Veening JW, Libante V. Microlife. 2026 Feb 26;7:uqag006. doi: 10.1093/femsml/uqag006. eCollection 2026. PubMed 41834799.
Backbone
  Vector backbone: ClonepJetPCR
  Backbone manufacturer: Thermo Scientific
  Backbone size w/o insert (bp): 2715
  Vector type: Synthetic Biology
  Selectable markers: Chloramphenicol
Growth in bacteria
  Bacterial resistance: Ampicillin, 100 μg/mL
  Growth temperature: 37°C
  Growth strain: DH5alpha
  Copy number: High Copy
Gene/Insert
  Gene/Insert name: hlpA
  Species: Streptococcus pneumoniae
  Insert size (bp): 2218
  Mutation: 3insG
  Tag / fusion protein: mNeonGreen (C terminal on insert)
  Cloning method: Ligation Independent Cloning
  Sequencing primers: 5′ T7 promoter; 3′ M13-R(-46)
Resource information
  A portion of this plasmid was derived from a plasmid made by: Jan-Willem Veening Département de microbiologie fondamentale (DMF), Université de Lausanne
Terms and licenses: Academic/Nonprofit Terms; Industry Terms: Not Available to Industry
Depositor comments: chloramphenicol O-acetyltransferase gene under its own promoter is placed downstream of hlpA-mNeonGreen gene ; Please visit https://doi.org/10.1101/2025.05.10.653270 for bioRxiv preprint.
How to cite: pJethlpAmNeonGreenCm was a gift from Virginie Libante (Addgene plasmid # 206814 ; http://n2t.net/addgene:206814 ; RRID:Addgene_206814)
