[The description below was written by a language model from this plasmid's Addgene catalogue record and pLannotate feature annotations shown in this document.]
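Description:
pJethlpAmNeonGreenCm is a high-copy E. coli cloning plasmid built on the Thermo Scientific pJET PCR-cloning backbone and catalogued as a synthetic biology vector. It is maintained through a ColE1/pUC-type origin and selected with ampicillin via the β-lactamase gene and its own promoter. The feature table also shows typical remnants of this backbone: a fragment of the eco47IR lethal gene, which the insert interrupts as in positive-selection cloning, together with the lac UV5 promoter, a CAP binding site, a lacI fragment, and a T7 promoter just upstream of the cloning site.

The insert of about 2.2 kb carries hlpA from Streptococcus pneumoniae, which encodes a histone-like DNA-binding protein (the annotation tool matched it to the Streptococcus mutans homologue hup). It is fused at its C terminus to the bright, fast-maturing monomeric green/yellow fluorescent protein mNeonGreen. The record lists a "3insG" mutation for the insert without explaining its purpose. Downstream of the fusion lies a chloramphenicol O-acetyltransferase (cat) gene of staphylococcal type, which the depositor states is driven by its own promoter. The promoter driving hlpA-mNeonGreen is not annotated or stated.

The stated purpose of the plasmid is to serve as a PCR template, so that the hlpA-mNeonGreen fusion can be amplified together with the linked chloramphenicol marker. Because HlpA binds chromosomal DNA, such a fusion would be expected to label the nucleoid. The associated work describes a toolbox for gene regulation and multi-colour imaging in streptococci, where chloramphenicol resistance would allow selection of cells that acquired the amplified cassette.
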