Features (pLannotate 1.2.2; 11 found; start..end, strand, type, name):
    305..323     +  promoter       T7 promoter: promoter for bacteriophage T7 RNA polymerase
    373..645     +  CDS            hup: DBH_STRMU - Also known as hlpA. Experimental evidence at protein level: Swiss-Prot protein existence level 1. Histone-like DNA-binding protein which is capable of wrapping DNA to stabilize it, and thus to prevent its denaturation under extreme environmental conditions. Seems also to act as a fortuitous virulence factor in delayed sequelae by binding to heparan sulfate-proteoglycans in the extracellular matrix of target organs and acting as a nidus for in situ immune complex formation. From Streptococcus mutans serotype c (strain ATCC 700610 / UA159).
    682..1383    +  CDS            mNeonGreen: mNeonGreen is a basic (constitutively fluorescent) green/yellow fluorescent protein published in 2013, derived from Branchiostoma lanceolatum. It is reported to be a very rapidly-maturing monomer with moderate acid sensitivity.
   1613..2260    +  CDS            cat: CAT3_STAAU - Experimental evidence at transcript level: Swiss-Prot protein existence level 2. This enzyme is an effector of chloramphenicol resistance in bacteria. From Staphylococcus aureus.
   2575..2709    -  CDS            eco47IR (fragment): T2E7_ECOLX - Protein predicted: Swiss-Prot protein existence level 4. Recognizes the double-stranded sequence GGWCC and cleaves after G-1. From Escherichia coli.
   2762..2792    -  promoter       lac UV5 promoter: E. coli lac promoter with an "up" mutation
   2807..2828    -  protein_bind   CAP binding site: CAP binding activates transcription in the presence of cAMP. E. coli catabolite activator protein
   2853..2936    -  CDS            lacI (fragment): lac repressor; lacI; The lac repressor binds to the lac operator to inhibit transcription in E. coli. This inhibition can be relieved by adding lactose or isopropyl-β-D-thiogalactopyranoside (IPTG).
   3119..3707    -  rep_origin     ori: high-copy-number ColE1/pMB1/pBR322/pUC origin of replication
   3878..4738    -  CDS            AmpR: β-lactamase; bla; confers resistance to ampicillin, carbenicillin, and related antibiotics
   4739..4843    -  promoter       AmpR promoter: bla
>Addgene plasmid #206814 | pJethlpAmNeonGreenCm | addgene full sequence | sequence record 415190 | Addgene NGS Result
GCCCCTGCAGCCGAATTATATTATTTTTGCCAAATAATTTTTAACAAAAGCTCTGAAGTCTTCTTCATTT
AAATTCTTAGATGATACTTCATCTGGAAAATTGTCCCAATTAGTAGCATCACGCTGTGAGTAAGTTCTAA
ACCATTTTTTTATTGTTGTATTATCTCTAATCTTACTACTCGATGAGTTTTCGGTATTATCTCTATTTTT
AACTTGGAGCAGGTTCCATTCATTGTTTTTTTCATCATAGTGAATAAAATCAACTGCTTTAACACTTGTG
CCTGAACACCATATCCATCCGGCGTAATACGACTCACTATAGGGAGAGCGGCCGCCAGATCTTCCGGATG
GCTCGAGTTTTTCAGCAAGATCATGGCAAACAAACAAGATTTGATCGCTAAAGTAGCAGAAGCTACAGAA
TTGACTAAGAAAGACTCAGCAGCAGCAGTTGAAGCTGTATTTGCAGCAGTAGCTGACTATCTTGCAGCTG
GTGAAAAAGTTCAATTGATCGGTTTTGGTAACTTTGAAGTTCGTGAGCGTGCAGAACGTAAAGGTCGCAA
CCCACAAACTGGTAAAGAAATGACAATTGCAGCTTCTAAAGTACCAGCATTCAAAGCTGGTAAAGCTCTT
AAAGACGCTGTTAAAGGATCCGGATCTGGTGGAGAAGCTGCAGCTAAAGGATCAGTCTCTGAAGAAGATA
ATATGGCTAGTTTGCCTGCTACCCACGAATTACACATTTTTGGATCAATCAATGGAGTCGATTTTGATAT
GGTTGGTCAAGGAACCGGTAATCCAAATGATGGATACGAAGAATTGAATCTTAAGAGTACTAAGGGTGAT
TTACAGTTTTCTCCATGGATTTTGGTCCCTCATATCGGATACGGTTTTCACCAATACTTGCCATATCCTG
ATGGAATGTCTCCTTTTCAGGCTGCAATGGTTGATGGATCAGGTTATCAAGTCCATCGTACAATGCAGTT
TGAAGATGGTGCTAGTCTTACCGTTAATTATCGTTACACATATGAAGGATCTCACATTAAAGGTGAAGCC
CAAGTAAAGGGAACAGGTTTTCCAGCAGATGGACCTGTTATGACTAATTCACTTACCGCCGCTGATTGGT
GTCGTAGTAAAAAGACTTATCCAAATGATAAGACAATCATCTCTACTTTTAAGTGGTCATACACAACTGG
AAATGGTAAACGTTATCGTTCAACTGCTCGTACCACATACACCTTTGCAAAACCAATGGCAGCCAATTAC
CTTAAGAATCAACCTATGTACGTCTTTCGTAAGACAGAACTTAAGCATTCTAAGACTGAACTTAATTTTA
AGGAATGGCAGAAGGCTTTTACTGATGTAATGGGTATGGATGAATTGTATAAATAATAAGAATTCCGTAT
TGGTGGAATAACACGAATTAATAAAGGATATATTTGTAGTAGCAAGTGTATTTGTTTTATATTCTATGAC
CCTATTTGATTTACATGATTCTATATGGTATAATGGACTTGCTTATAAATATAGATGCTTGGATAGCAGG
AGGTTGCAAGATGATGATGGCAGTTAAATTAGCCTTCTAAAATTAAATAATAAAATTTTAGGAGGCTAAT
TTATGAAATTTAATTTGATAGATATAGAGGATTGGAATAGAAAGCCATACTTTGAGCATTATTTAAATGC
GGTAAGGTGCACTTACAGTATGACTGCAAATTTAGAGATAACTAGTTTACTGCGTGAAATTAAACTTAAG
GGCCTGAAACTGTACCCTACGCTTATTTATATCATCACAACTGTAGTTAATCGTCACAAGGAGTTCCGCA
CCAGTTTTGATCAAAACGGTAAGTTAGGATACTGGGATAGTATGAACCCAAGTTATACTATCTTTCATAA
GGATAACGAAACTTTTTCAAGTATTTGGACAGAGTATGACGAGAACTTCCCACGTTTCTACTATAATTAC
CTTGAGGATATCAGAAACTATAGCGACGTTATGAATTTCATGCCTAAGGCAGGTCAACCTGCTAACACAA
TTAATGTGTCCAGCATTCCTTGGGTGAATTTTACCGGATTCAACTTGAATATATATAATGATGCAACATA
TCTAATCCCTATTTTTACTATGGGTAAGTATTTTCAGCAGGATAATAAAATTTTATTACCTATGTCTGTA
CAGGTGCATCATGCTGTTTGCGACGGTTACCATACCAGCAGATTTTTTAATGAGGTACAGGAATTAGTCT
CAAATTTTGAGACATGGTTAGGAGAAAAATAATATTAAAATGCTTGTGCTCGGGAGTTATAAACAAAGAT
CGAAAATATTGTTAAGATCGTGAGGAAGCAAAGCGACCGAAGAAGTATATGTTCCATCTATGCAAGGACT
TCCCGAGAAGGCGAGTGACAGCGAAGACCGATTGGAAGTAGTCTGAGCTAAGTGGAGTAATATATTCATT
CATTATAGAACCATCATTTCAAAGGATTAGAGAAATCTAATCCTTTTTCTAGGTATTTTTATCCTAAGAA
TTTAATATGACAATCACGAGTTTAATTTTTATTTTGGTGCTATTTATCCTAAGCAGAGCAAGCTTCAGGA
AACTGAGACAGGAATTTTATTAAAAATTTAAATTTTGAAGAAAGTTCAGGGTTAATAGCATCCATTTTTT
GCTTTGCAAGTTCCTCAGCATTCTTAACAAAAGACGTCTCTTTTGACATGTTTAAAGTTTAAACCTCCTG
TGTGAAATTATTATCCGCTCATAATTCCACACATTATACGAGCCGGAAGCATAAAGTGTAAAGCCTGGGG
TGCCTAATGAGTGAGCTAACTCACATTAATTGCGTTGCGCTCACTGCCAATTGCTTTCCAGTCGGGAAAC
CTGTCGTGCCAGCTGCATTAATGAATCGGCCAACGCGCGGGGAGAGGCGGTTTGCGTATTGGGCGCTCTT
CCGCTTCCTCGCTCACTGACTCGCTGCGCTCGGTCGTTCGGCTGCGGCGAGCGGTATCAGCTCACTCAAA
GGCGGTAATACGGTTATCCACAGAATCAGGGGATAACGCAGGAAAGAACATGTGAGCAAAAGGCCAGCAA
AAGGCCAGGAACCGTAAAAAGGCCGCGTTGCTGGCGTTTTTCCATAGGCTCCGCCCCCCTGACGAGCATC
ACAAAAATCGACGCTCAAGTCAGAGGTGGCGAAACCCGACAGGACTATAAAGATACCAGGCGTTTCCCCC
TGGAAGCTCCCTCGTGCGCTCTCCTGTTCCGACCCTGCCGCTTACCGGATACCTGTCCGCCTTTCTCCCT
TCGGGAAGCGTGGCGCTTTCTCATAGCTCACGCTGTAGGTATCTCAGTTCGGTGTAGGTCGTTCGCTCCA
AGCTGGGCTGTGTGCACGAACCCCCCGTTCAGCCCGACCGCTGCGCCTTATCCGGTAACTATCGTCTTGA
GTCCAACCCGGTAAGACACGACTTATCGCCACTGGCAGCAGCCACTGGTAACAGGATTAGCAGAGCGAGG
TATGTAGGCGGTGCTACAGAGTTCTTGAAGTGGTGGCCTAACTACGGCTACACTAGAAGAACAGTATTTG
GTATCTGCGCTCTGCTGAAGCCAGTTACCTTCGGAAAAAGAGTTGGTAGCTCTTGATCCGGCAAACAAAC
CACCGCTGGTAGCGGTGGTTTTTTTGTTTGCAAGCAGCAGATTACGCGCAGAAAAAAAGGATCTCAAGAA
GATCCTTTGATCTTTTCTACGGGGTCTGACGCTCAGTGGAACGAAAACTCACGTTAAGGGATTTTGGTCA
TGAGATTATCAAAAAGGATCTTCACCTAGATCCTTTTAAATTAAAAATGAAGTTTTAAATCAATCTAAAG
TATATATGAGTAAACTTGGTCTGACAGTTACCAATGCTTAATCAGTGAGGCACCTATCTCAGCGATCTGT
CTATTTCGTTCATCCATAGTTGCCTGACTCCCCGTCGTGTAGATAACTACGATACGGGAGGGCTTACCAT
CTGGCCCCAGTGCTGCAATGATACCGCGAGACCCACGCTCACCGGCTCCAGATTTATCAGCAATAAACCA
GCCAGCCGGAAGGGCCGAGCGCAGAAGTGGTCCTGCAACTTTATCCGCCTCCATCCAGTCTATTAATTGT
TGCCGGGAAGCTAGAGTAAGTAGTTCGCCAGTTAATAGTTTGCGCAACGTTGTTGCCATTGCTACAGGCA
TCGTGGTGTCACGCTCGTCGTTTGGTATGGCTTCATTCAGCTCCGGTTCCCAACGATCAAGGCGAGTTAC
ATGATCCCCCATGTTGTGCAAAAAAGCGGTTAGCTCCTTCGGTCCTCCGATCGTTGTCAGAAGTAAGTTG
GCCGCAGTGTTATCACTCATGGTTATGGCAGCACTGCATAATTCTCTTACTGTCATGCCATCCGTAAGAT
GCTTTTCTGTGACTGGTGAGTACTCAACCAAGTCATTCTGAGAATAGTGTATGCGGCGACCGAGTTGCTC
TTGCCCGGCGTCAATACGGGATAATACCGCGCCACATAGCAGAACTTTAAAAGTGCTCATCATTGGAAAA
CGTTCTTCGGGGCGAAAACTCTCAAGGATCTTACCGCTGTTGAGATCCAGTTCGATGTAACCCACTCGTG
CACCCAACTGATCTTCAGCATCTTTTACTTTCACCAGCGTTTCTGGGTGAGCAAAAACAGGAAGGCAAAA
TGCCGCAAAAAAGGGAATAAGGGCGACACGGAAATGTTGAATACTCATACTCTTCCTTTTTCAATATTAT
TGAAGCATTTATCAGGGTTATTGTCTCATGAGCGGATACATATTTGAATGTATTTAGAAAAATAAACAAA
TAGGGGTTCCGCGCACATTTCCCCGAAAAGTGCCACCTGACGTCTAAGAAACCATTATTATCATGACATT
AACCTATAAAAATAGGCGTATCACGAGGCC
